Addgene plasmid #62880: pJW4.33
Purpose: Bacterial expression of GST-MEG-3
Depositing lab: Geraldine Seydoux. Depositing organization: Johns Hopkins University and School of Medicine. Publication: Regulation of RNA granule dynamics by phosphorylation of serine-rich, intrinsically disordered proteins in C. elegans. Wang JT, Smith J, Chen BC, Schmidt H, Rasoloson D, Paix A, Lambrus BG, Calidas D, Betzig E, Seydoux G. Elife. 2014 Dec 23;4. doi: 10.7554/eLife.04591. PubMed 25535836.
Backbone
  Vector backbone: pGEX6p1
  Backbone size w/o insert (bp): 4984
  Vector type: Bacterial Expression
Growth in bacteria
  Bacterial resistance: Ampicillin, 100 μg/mL
  Growth temperature: 37°C
  Growth strain: DH5alpha
  Copy number: Unknown
Gene/Insert
  Gene/Insert name: GST-MEG-3
  Species: C. elegans (nematode)
  Insert size (bp): 2591
  Tag / fusion protein: GST (N terminal on backbone)
  Cloning method: Restriction Enzyme; 5′ cloning site SalI (not destroyed); 3′ cloning site NotI (not destroyed)
  Sequencing primers: 5′ pGEX5; 3′ pGEX3
Terms and licenses: Academic/Nonprofit Terms; Industry Terms: Not Available to Industry
How to cite: pJW4.33 was a gift from Geraldine Seydoux (Addgene plasmid # 62880 ; http://n2t.net/addgene:62880 ; RRID:Addgene_62880)
