[The description below was written by a language model from this plasmid's Addgene catalogue record and pLannotate feature annotations shown in this document.]
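Description:
pJW4.33 is a bacterial expression plasmid built on the pGEX6p1 backbone for producing the C. elegans protein MEG-3 as an N-terminal glutathione S-transferase (GST) fusion in E. coli. The full construct is 7,571 bp. It replicates from a ColE1/pMB1-type origin and is selected with ampicillin through the β-lactamase (AmpR) gene and its own promoter. The annotation also picks up short backbone remnants (fragments of rop, bom and yciV, plus a lac promoter/operator and lacZα segment downstream of lacI); these are carry-over from the parent vector rather than functional parts of the design.

Expression is driven by the tac promoter, a strong trp/lac hybrid, followed by a lac operator. The plasmid carries its own lacI gene under the lacIq promoter, which supplies enough lac repressor to keep the promoter off until it is induced with IPTG. The Schistosoma japonicum GST coding sequence lies directly downstream of the operator. The MEG-3 insert (about 2.6 kb) was cloned in frame after it between the SalI and NotI sites, both of which are retained. The feature table does not annotate the MEG-3 coding region itself, which corresponds to the unannotated stretch between the end of GST and the backbone elements. The GST moiety allows affinity purification of the fusion on glutathione resin. pGEX-6P vectors normally encode a protease cleavage site between GST and the insert, though that site is not annotated here.

The stated purpose is bacterial expression of GST-MEG-3. The associated work concerns serine-rich, intrinsically disordered proteins that regulate RNA granule dynamics in C. elegans through phosphorylation, so the plasmid probably served as a source of recombinant protein for in vitro biochemical studies.
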