Features (pLannotate 1.2.2; 16 found; start..end, strand, type, name):
      6..107     -  CDS            yciV (fragment): RNAAM_ECOLI - Also known as trpH From Escherichia coli (strain K12).
    183..211     +  promoter       tac promoter: strong E. coli promoter; hybrid between the trp and lac UV5 promoters
    219..235     +  protein_bind   lac operator: The lac repressor binds to the lac operator to inhibit transcription in E. coli. This inhibition can be relieved by adding lactose or isopropyl-β-D-thiogalactopyranoside (IPTG). lac repressor encoded by lacI
    258..911     +  CDS            GST26_SCHJA: Experimental evidence at protein level: Swiss-Prot protein existence level 1. GST isoenzymes appear to play a central role in the parasite detoxification system. Other functions are also suspected including a role in increasing the solubility of haematin in the parasite gut. From Schistosoma japonicum (Blood fluke).
   3588..3627    +  CDS            rop (fragment): Rop protein, which maintains plasmids at low copy number; rop
   3729..3769    +  misc_feature   bom (fragment): basis of mobility region from pBR322
   3874..3978    +  promoter       AmpR promoter: bla
   3979..4839    +  CDS            AmpR: β-lactamase; bla; confers resistance to ampicillin, carbenicillin, and related antibiotics
   5010..5598    +  rep_origin     ori: high-copy-number ColE1/pMB1/pBR322/pUC origin of replication
   5784..5835    -  misc_feature   bom (fragment): basis of mobility region from pBR322
   5842..5919    +  promoter       lacIq promoter: lacI (mutant); In the lacIq allele, a single base change in the promoter boosts expression of the lacI gene about 10-fold.
   5920..7002    +  CDS            lacI: lac repressor; lacI; The lac repressor binds to the lac operator to inhibit transcription in E. coli. This inhibition can be relieved by adding lactose or isopropyl-β-D-thiogalactopyranoside (IPTG).
   7015..7036    +  protein_bind   CAP binding site: CAP binding activates transcription in the presence of cAMP. E. coli catabolite activator protein
   7051..7081    +  promoter       lac promoter: promoter for the E. coli lac operon
   7089..7105    +  protein_bind   lac operator: The lac repressor binds to the lac operator to inhibit transcription in E. coli. This inhibition can be relieved by adding lactose or isopropyl-β-D-thiogalactopyranoside (IPTG). lac repressor encoded by lacI
   7125..7298    +  CDS            lacZα: LacZα fragment of β-galactosidase; lacZ fragment
>Addgene plasmid #62880 | pJW4.33 | depositor full sequence | sequence record 104084 | pJW4.33 sequence 7571 bps
ACGTTATCGACTGCACGGTGCACCAATGCTTCTGGCGTCAGGCAGCCATCGGAAGCTGTGGTATGGCTGT
GCAGGTCGTAAATCACTGCATAATTCGTGTCGCTCAAGGCGCACTCCCGTTCTGGATAATGTTTTTTGCG
CCGACATCATAACGGTTCTGGCAAATATTCTGAAATGAGCTGTTGACAATTAATCATCGGCTCGTATAAT
GTGTGGAATTGTGAGCGGATAACAATTTCACACAGGAAACAGTATTCATGTCCCCTATACTAGGTTATTG
GAAAATTAAGGGCCTTGTGCAACCCACTCGACTTCTTTTGGAATATCTTGAAGAAAAATATGAAGAGCAT
TTGTATGAGCGCGATGAAGGTGATAAATGGCGAAACAAAAAGTTTGAATTGGGTTTGGAGTTTCCCAATC
TTCCTTATTATATTGATGGTGATGTTAAATTAACACAGTCTATGGCCATCATACGTTATATAGCTGACAA
GCACAACATGTTGGGTGGTTGTCCAAAAGAGCGTGCAGAGATTTCAATGCTTGAAGGAGCGGTTTTGGAT
ATTAGATACGGTGTTTCGAGAATTGCATATAGTAAAGACTTTGAAACTCTCAAAGTTGATTTTCTTAGCA
AGCTACCTGAAATGCTGAAAATGTTCGAAGATCGTTTATGTCATAAAACATATTTAAATGGTGATCATGT
AACCCATCCTGACTTCATGTTGTATGACGCTCTTGATGTTGTTTTATACATGGACCCAATGTGCCTGGAT
GCGTTCCCAAAATTAGTTTGTTTTAAAAAACGTATTGAAGCTATCCCACAAATTGATAAGTACTTGAAAT
CCAGCAAGTATATAGCATGGCCTTTGCAGGGCTGGCAAGCCACGTTTGGTGGTGGCGACCATCCTCCAAA
ATCGGATCTGGAAGTTCTGTTCCAGGGGCCCCTGGGATCCCCGGAATTCCCGGGTCGACTCATGAGTTCC
TCAAAACCTTACCCAAGCGGTCTGCCAAACTCGAGAAGAAAAAGAGGAGGTCGCCGCTCAAGTAGTCGTA
GCAATCAGGAAAGTGCATCCAACAACATGGAACACCAAATCACTCTTGACGAATTGTTCAATCCGATCGC
AAAACAAGACAGTGCTCAGTCAACAAGCCGTGAATATGGTGCAAAATCGGGGATATCTCATCACGGATCC
GTATCATTCAACGGGAATACATTCATGAATGGCCAACAGCTGAATCACTCGATGACTCGACATGGTCGAG
TATTCAATCAGTCGATGCATGCAGCTCAAGGAAACGGCAGCAACGCCTTTAACAGTATTCCTCCTACGGC
CCCCGTCTTCTCTGCAGACTTCCGCCGCAACTTGCAAACACGCAATAGCTCCAGCTGGTATGAACGAAGA
TTCCCAGTATCCACAGATCAGGACGACGTTCAGCAATCAAACACAAGACGTAGTAGAAGTCGTCAGAATG
GACAACATGGCCTAAGCTTCTCGGATGGTTCGAACAATTATGGTCACGCTGGGAATAAGTCATTCAGTGT
GAGTTCCGTTCCCGTTGGGTTCCAGAAGCAAGAAAATAATTCTAAGAAACTGCGACAAACCAATGTTCAC
CAGCAATGTCTTGGAAATAAAAGCTTCAACGCTCAAGCTGGAGTTCATGGACACGCTTTTAAAAAAGGCC
ATAAGGACAATAAAAATGCATCTGGAAAGGAGGTTATCAATTCTAGTCTTGTCCAAAAGCACGATGCTAT
TAAGTCGCGGAATTTGAACCAGAGCTTCTCTGGATTTCCTACACATGAAACCTCATCGATGAAAAATCAA
CAACAGAAATCAAGAAACGACAGAAAAAAATCACGTGGTAGCAGCAACTTCCAGGATCGTACTTACTTCA
ACACAAATGACGATGAATTAACTGACGATGTGTTCATAGACGATTCCATGGATGCTGCCCGTGGTCGGAG
ATCTCGATCAGTCACTAAGAAACTTCAACAATCGACTTATTCAAAGCAGAATGCAGGCAGTAAACAATTG
ACTGAAAAATGCAAATCTTCTGAAGAAGCGGCTAAACGTAACCTGGTATCCAATGTATTCAGCAAGGACG
GCACTGAACTCTCCATTGAACAGTTATTGGAAATTGTCAGCATGAAGATCGGACAACAGATTCACTTGCC
TTCCAGCTCTCATGGAGAATGCAGCAATTTGAATCGGACATTACCAGCAAGTGATCTAAATTGCTCAATT
GGTGAAGACTTTGACTCCAGTTTTGTGGATGCTAACAACCAAACCCTACCAGTGAGTCTTCCCAAGAAAA
CTTCACTGTCGATCAAGCGCCGTGGAAGTTCTCGTAGTGCCTCCCGTCTGGCCAGTCTTGATGTGACACT
GGAAACTGTTGAAGAAGACGAGGAACCCACGCCAAGTCCACAGCCGAGTTCTCCTCCAAAGATCTCAAGA
AGAAAGTGGACAGGAACTTTTGATGCCAACGTTGAGGAAATGAGACGTTTACTTCATGGGGACCCTGAGA
TGCCGAAATCTGCAAATCGTGCTTCCTCAAGCAAGGATCAGATCAATCGGAACAATGTGGATGTAAAGAG
AACACCTTCCTCGTCAATCATCCCAACTCCAAAGGCTTTGATCGGAGAAAGATGTCTGACATCATCCAGC
AAGTCTTCAAAGTTGAACAAGTCACTTGGCGTGGTTGATTCTAAAGCTACAAAATCACCAATGTATTCCG
TCACAGTTTCTGGAAAAGAAACAGCTTCAGGAAAGCGAATTGCTCAAAAGTTGACTCCAAAGGTTGTGGC
GCTGGAAAGCTCTTACATTACCGGAATTCCAGTTTCCACGGATTGTAATGGTTGCCCAACTCCGAAGAGA
AGTGGAATCAATTGTGAAATTCGTGCAGCTGAAGTATACAATCAAGCTGGGAAATGGCCCTTCGAAATCA
CCAGTGATCCGGCTCCACTTCCTTGTGAATCAGCCGATCGGATCGAATATCCTTCTCAAGATTGCACTCA
AGATCCAGCTTCAACCTCGCCACCACCTCGCATTTCTGAAAGCTTGACAGCATTCCTGGAAGCTCAGCAA
GACTTTAACGACTACATTGATACTAACTACAAAGAAAAGACACAACTCCTGAAAGTGAATTTGAATATTC
ACGGGATGTCACCTGAAAGATGGCTGTACTTGAATTATTTTTGCACCGAGACAATTCCAAGATTGGATGG
TCCTTATGCCGATGATCCAAGAGTTCCACCTGTGCGAAATATGTTCAGAAAATGGTTCCTCCGTTTTGCT
GAAGCCTGCTTAGGAAATCCTCACCAGCTTGCAGTTATGCAAGAGATTGCTGCCACGTTTGTTCAGGCTC
GGCTGGACGATACGAGCAGCTCCACAGACTCCACCAATATGCTCTACATGTTGTGGAAGGAGTGTATCGG
ACAGAAGAATATCATCGCAATTGCTGATGCGTGTTTACTTGCACATCTTCGGAAATCGGATCCTATCAAA
TACTTGAATGTAAAACGGGATTGGCTGGAATCTATTTTTGACCCACCCAGAGATCAATGAGCGGCCGCAT
CGTGACTGACTGACGATCTGCCTCGCGCGTTTCGGTGATGACGGTGAAAACCTCTGACACATGCAGCTCC
CGGAGACGGTCACAGCTTGTCTGTAAGCGGATGCCGGGAGCAGACAAGCCCGTCAGGGCGCGTCAGCGGG
TGTTGGCGGGTGTCGGGGCGCAGCCATGACCCAGTCACGTAGCGATAGCGGAGTGTATAATTCTTGAAGA
CGAAAGGGCCTCGTGATACGCCTATTTTTATAGGTTAATGTCATGATAATAATGGTTTCTTAGACGTCAG
GTGGCACTTTTCGGGGAAATGTGCGCGGAACCCCTATTTGTTTATTTTTCTAAATACATTCAAATATGTA
TCCGCTCATGAGACAATAACCCTGATAAATGCTTCAATAATATTGAAAAAGGAAGAGTATGAGTATTCAA
CATTTCCGTGTCGCCCTTATTCCCTTTTTTGCGGCATTTTGCCTTCCTGTTTTTGCTCACCCAGAAACGC
TGGTGAAAGTAAAAGATGCTGAAGATCAGTTGGGTGCACGAGTGGGTTACATCGAACTGGATCTCAACAG
CGGTAAGATCCTTGAGAGTTTTCGCCCCGAAGAACGTTTTCCAATGATGAGCACTTTTAAAGTTCTGCTA
TGTGGCGCGGTATTATCCCGTGTTGACGCCGGGCAAGAGCAACTCGGTCGCCGCATACACTATTCTCAGA
ATGACTTGGTTGAGTACTCACCAGTCACAGAAAAGCATCTTACGGATGGCATGACAGTAAGAGAATTATG
CAGTGCTGCCATAACCATGAGTGATAACACTGCGGCCAACTTACTTCTGACAACGATCGGAGGACCGAAG
GAGCTAACCGCTTTTTTGCACAACATGGGGGATCATGTAACTCGCCTTGATCGTTGGGAACCGGAGCTGA
ATGAAGCCATACCAAACGACGAGCGTGACACCACGATGCCTGCAGCAATGGCAACAACGTTGCGCAAACT
ATTAACTGGCGAACTACTTACTCTAGCTTCCCGGCAACAATTAATAGACTGGATGGAGGCGGATAAAGTT
GCAGGACCACTTCTGCGCTCGGCCCTTCCGGCTGGCTGGTTTATTGCTGATAAATCTGGAGCCGGTGAGC
GTGGGTCTCGCGGTATCATTGCAGCACTGGGGCCAGATGGTAAGCCCTCCCGTATCGTAGTTATCTACAC
GACGGGGAGTCAGGCAACTATGGATGAACGAAATAGACAGATCGCTGAGATAGGTGCCTCACTGATTAAG
CATTGGTAACTGTCAGACCAAGTTTACTCATATATACTTTAGATTGATTTAAAACTTCATTTTTAATTTA
AAAGGATCTAGGTGAAGATCCTTTTTGATAATCTCATGACCAAAATCCCTTAACGTGAGTTTTCGTTCCA
CTGAGCGTCAGACCCCGTAGAAAAGATCAAAGGATCTTCTTGAGATCCTTTTTTTCTGCGCGTAATCTGC
TGCTTGCAAACAAAAAAACCACCGCTACCAGCGGTGGTTTGTTTGCCGGATCAAGAGCTACCAACTCTTT
TTCCGAAGGTAACTGGCTTCAGCAGAGCGCAGATACCAAATACTGTCCTTCTAGTGTAGCCGTAGTTAGG
CCACCACTTCAAGAACTCTGTAGCACCGCCTACATACCTCGCTCTGCTAATCCTGTTACCAGTGGCTGCT
GCCAGTGGCGATAAGTCGTGTCTTACCGGGTTGGACTCAAGACGATAGTTACCGGATAAGGCGCAGCGGT
CGGGCTGAACGGGGGGTTCGTGCACACAGCCCAGCTTGGAGCGAACGACCTACACCGAACTGAGATACCT
ACAGCGTGAGCTATGAGAAAGCGCCACGCTTCCCGAAGGGAGAAAGGCGGACAGGTATCCGGTAAGCGGC
AGGGTCGGAACAGGAGAGCGCACGAGGGAGCTTCCAGGGGGAAACGCCTGGTATCTTTATAGTCCTGTCG
GGTTTCGCCACCTCTGACTTGAGCGTCGATTTTTGTGATGCTCGTCAGGGGGGCGGAGCCTATGGAAAAA
CGCCAGCAACGCGGCCTTTTTACGGTTCCTGGCCTTTTGCTGGCCTTTTGCTCACATGTTCTTTCCTGCG
TTATCCCCTGATTCTGTGGATAACCGTATTACCGCCTTTGAGTGAGCTGATACCGCTCGCCGCAGCCGAA
CGACCGAGCGCAGCGAGTCAGTGAGCGAGGAAGCGGAAGAGCGCCTGATGCGGTATTTTCTCCTTACGCA
TCTGTGCGGTATTTCACACCGCATAAATTCCGACACCATCGAATGGTGCAAAACCTTTCGCGGTATGGCA
TGATAGCGCCCGGAAGAGAGTCAATTCAGGGTGGTGAATGTGAAACCAGTAACGTTATACGATGTCGCAG
AGTATGCCGGTGTCTCTTATCAGACCGTTTCCCGCGTGGTGAACCAGGCCAGCCACGTTTCTGCGAAAAC
GCGGGAAAAAGTGGAAGCGGCGATGGCGGAGCTGAATTACATTCCCAACCGCGTGGCACAACAACTGGCG
GGCAAACAGTCGTTGCTGATTGGCGTTGCCACCTCCAGTCTGGCCCTGCACGCGCCGTCGCAAATTGTCG
CGGCGATTAAATCTCGCGCCGATCAACTGGGTGCCAGCGTGGTGGTGTCGATGGTAGAACGAAGCGGCGT
CGAAGCCTGTAAAGCGGCGGTGCACAATCTTCTCGCGCAACGCGTCAGTGGGCTGATCATTAACTATCCG
CTGGATGACCAGGATGCCATTGCTGTGGAAGCTGCCTGCACTAATGTTCCGGCGTTATTTCTTGATGTCT
CTGACCAGACACCCATCAACAGTATTATTTTCTCCCATGAAGACGGTACGCGACTGGGCGTGGAGCATCT
GGTCGCATTGGGTCACCAGCAAATCGCGCTGTTAGCGGGCCCATTAAGTTCTGTCTCGGCGCGTCTGCGT
CTGGCTGGCTGGCATAAATATCTCACTCGCAATCAAATTCAGCCGATAGCGGAACGGGAAGGCGACTGGA
GTGCCATGTCCGGTTTTCAACAAACCATGCAAATGCTGAATGAGGGCATCGTTCCCACTGCGATGCTGGT
TGCCAACGATCAGATGGCGCTGGGCGCAATGCGCGCCATTACCGAGTCCGGGCTGCGCGTTGGTGCGGAT
ATCTCGGTAGTGGGATACGACGATACCGAAGACAGCTCATGTTATATCCCGCCGTCAACCACCATCAAAC
AGGATTTTCGCCTGCTGGGGCAAACCAGCGTGGACCGCTTGCTGCAACTCTCTCAGGGCCAGGCGGTGAA
GGGCAATCAGCTGTTGCCCGTCTCACTGGTGAAAAGAAAAACCACCCTGGCGCCCAATACGCAAACCGCC
TCTCCCCGCGCGTTGGCCGATTCATTAATGCAGCTGGCACGACAGGTTTCCCGACTGGAAAGCGGGCAGT
GAGCGCAACGCAATTAATGTGAGTTAGCTCACTCATTAGGCACCCCAGGCTTTACACTTTATGCTTCCGG
CTCGTATGTTGTGTGGAATTGTGAGCGGATAACAATTTCACACAGGAAACAGCTATGACCATGATTACGG
ATTCACTGGCCGTCGTTTTACAACGTCGTGACTGGGAAAACCCTGGCGTTACCCAACTTAATCGCCTTGC
AGCACATCCCCCTTTCGCCAGCTGGCGTAATAGCGAAGAGGCCCGCACCGATCGCCCTTCCCAACAGTTG
CGCAGCCTGAATGGCGAATGGCGCTTTGCCTGGTTTCCGGCACCAGAAGCGGTGCCGGAAAGCTGGCTGG
AGTGCGATCTTCCTGAGGCCGATACTGTCGTCGTCCCCTCAAACTGGCAGATGCACGGTTACGATGCGCC
CATCTACACCAACGTAACCTATCCCATTACGGTCAATCCGCCGTTTGTTCCCACGGAGAATCCGACGGGT
TGTTACTCGCTCACATTTAATGTTGATGAAAGCTGGCTACAGGAAGGCCAGACGCGAATTATTTTTGATG
GCGTTGGAATT
