>Addgene plasmid #62880 | pJW4.33 | addgene partial sequence | sequence record 107375 | pGEX5 5'-GGGCTGGCAAGCCACGTTTGGTG-3'
CCATCCTCCAAAATCGGATCTGGAAGTTCTGTTCCAGGGGCCCCTGGGATCCCCGGAATTCCCGGGTCGA
CTCATGAGTTCCTCAAAACCTTACCCAAGCGGTCTGCCAAACTCGAGAAGAAAAAGAGGAGGTCGCCGCT
CAAGTAGTCGTAGCAATCAGGAAAGTGCATCCAACAACATGGAACACCAAATCACTCTTGACGAATTGTT
CAATCCGATCGCAAAACAAGACAGTGCTCAGTCAACAAGCCGTGAATATGGTGCAAAATCGGGGATATCT
CATCACGGATCCGTATCATTCAACGGGAATACATTCATGAATGGCCAACAGCTGAATCACTCGATGACTC
GACATGGTCGAGTATTCAATCAGTCGATGCATGCAGCTCAAGGAAACGGCAGCAACGCCTTTAACAGTAT
TCCTCCTACGGCCCCCGTCTTCTCTGCAGACTTCCGCCGCAACTTGCAAACACGCAATAGCTCCAGCTGG
TATGAACGAAGATTCCCAGTATCCACAGATCAGGACGACGTTCAGCAATCAAACACAAGACGTAGTAGAA
GTCGTCAGAATGGACAACATGGCCTAAGCTTCTCGGATGGTTCGAACAATTATGGTCACGCTGGGAATAA
GTCATTCAGTGTGAGTTCCGTTCCCGTTGGGTTCCAGAAGCAAGAAAATAATTCTAAGAAACTGCGACAA
ACCAATGTTCACCAGCAATGTCTTGGAAATAAAAGCTTCAACGCTCAAGCTGGAGTTCATGGACACGCTT
TTAAAAAAGGCCATAAGGACAATAAAAATGCATCTGGAAAGGAGGTTATCAATTCTAGTCTTGTCCAAAA
GCACGATGCTATTAAGTCGCGGAATTTGAACCAGAGCTTCTCTGGATTTC
