>Addgene plasmid #62880 | pJW4.33 | addgene partial sequence | sequence record 109423 | pGEX3 5'-CCGGGAGCTGCATGTGTCAGAGG-3'
CGAAACGCGCGAGGCAGATCGTCAGTCAGTCACGATGCGGCCGCTCATTGATCTCTGGGTGGGTCAAAAA
TAGATTCCAGCCAATCCCGTTTTACATTCAAGTATTTGATAGGATCCGATTTCCGAAGATGTGCAAGTAA
ACACGCATCAGCAATTGCGATGATATTCTTCTGTCCGATACACTCCTTCCACAACATGTAGAGCATATTG
GTGGAGTCTGTGGAGCTGCTCGTATCGTCCAGCCGAGCCTGAACAAACGTGGCAGCAATCTCTTGCATAA
CTGCAAGCTGGTGAGGATTTCCTAAGCAGGCTTCAGCAAAACGGAGGAACCATTTTCTGAACATATTTCG
CACAGGTGGAACTCTTGGATCATCGGCATAAGGACCATCCAATCTTGGAATTGTCTCGGTGCAAAAATAA
TTCAAGTACAGCCATCTTTCAGGTGACATCCCGTGAATATTCAAATTCACTTTCAGGAGTTGTGTCTTTT
CTTTGTAGTTAGTATCAATGTAGTCGTTAAAGTCTTGCTGAGCTTCCAGGAATGCTGTCAAGCTTTCAGA
AATGCGAGGTGGTGGCGAGGTTGAAGCTGGATCTTGAGTGCAATCTTGAGAAGGATATTCGATCCGATCG
GCTGATTCACAAGGAAGTGGAGCCGGATCACTGGTGATTTCGAAGGGCCATTTCCCAGCTTGATTGTATA
CTTCAGCTGCACGAATTTCACAATTGATTCCACTTCTCTTCGGAGTTGGGCAACCATTACAATCCGTGGA
AACTGGAATTCCGGTAATGTAAGAGCTTTCCAGCGCCACAACCTTTGGAGTCAACTTTTGAGCAATTCGC
TTTCCTGAAGCTGTTTCTTTTCCAGAA
